>Addgene plasmid #237112 | LgBiT-BCL6 Vector | addgene full sequence | sequence record 474687 | Addgene NGS Result
AGGGAGGCCTATATAAGCAGAGCTGGTTTAGTGAACCGTCAGATCGCCCATTTAGGTGACACTATAGAAT
ACAAGCTACTTGTTCTTTTTGCAGCTAGCGCTCACCATGGTCTTCACACTCGAAGATTTCGTTGGGGACT
GGGAACAGACAGCCGCCTACAACCTGGACCAAGTCCTTGAACAGGGAGGTGTGTCCAGTTTGCTGCAGAA
TCTCGCCGTGTCCGTAACTCCGATCCAAAGGATTGTCCGGAGCGGTGAAAATGCCCTGAAGATCGACATC
CATGTCATCATCCCGTATGAAGGTCTGAGCGCCGACCAAATGGCCCAGATCGAAGAGGTGTTTAAGGTGG
TGTACCCTGTGGATGATCATCACTTTAAGGTGATCCTGCCCTATGGCACACTGGTAATCGACGGGGTTAC
GCCGAACATGCTGAACTATTTCGGACGGCCGTATGAAGGCATCGCCGTGTTCGACGGCAAAAAGATCACT
GTAACAGGGACCCTGTGGAACGGCAACAAAATTATCGACGAGCGCCTGATCACCCCCGACGGCTCCATGC
TGTTCCGAGTAACCATCAACAGTGGGAGCTCCGGTGGTGGCGGGAGCGGAGGTGGAGGCTCGAGCGGTGC
GATCGCCATGGCCTCGCCGGCT
[372 nt withheld, positions 653-1024]
GCAGAGATGGTTTCTGCCATCAAGCCTCCTCGTGAAGAGTTCCTCAACAGCCGGATGCTGATGCCCCAAG
ACATCATGGCCTATCGGGGTCGTGAGGTGGTGGAGAACAACCTGCCACTGAGGAGCGCCCCTGGGTGTGA
GAGCAGAGCCTTTGCCCCCAGCCTGTACAGTGGCCTGTCCACACCGCCAGCCTCTTATTCCATGTACAGC
CACCTCCCTGTCAGCAGCCTCCTCTTCTCCGATGAGGAGTTTCGGGATGTCCGGATGCCTGTGGCCAACC
CCTTCCCCAAGGAGCGGGCACTCCCATGTGATAGTGCCAGGCCAGTCCCTGGTGAGTACAGCCGGCCGAC
TTTGGAGGTGTCCCCCAATGTGTGCCACAGCAATATCTATTCACCCAAGGAAACAATCCCAGAAGAGGCA
CGAAGTGATATGCACTACAGTGTGGCTGAGGGCCTCAAACCTGCTGCCCCCTCAGCCCGAAATGCCCCCT
ACTTCCCTTGTGACAAGGCCAGCAAAGAAGAAGAGAGACCCTCCTCGGAAGATGAGATTGCCCTGCATTT
CGAGCCCCCCAATGCACCCCTGAACCGGAAGGGTCTGGTTAGTCCACAGAGCCCCCAGAAATCTGACTGC
CAGCCCAACTCGCCCACAGAGTCCTGCAGCAGTAAGAATGCCTGCATCCTCCAGGCTTCTGGCTCCCCTC
CAGCCAAGAGCCCCACTGACCCCAAAGCCTGCAACTGGAAGAAATACAAGTTCATCGTGCTCAACAGCCT
CAACCAGAATGCCAAACCAGAGGGGCCTGAGCAGGCTGAGCTGGGCCGCCTTTCCCCACGAGCCTACACG
GCCCCACCTGCCTGCCAGCCACCCATGGAGCCTGAGAACCTTGACCTCCAGTCCCCAACCAAGCTGAGTG
CCAGCGGGGAGGACTCCACCATCCCACAAGCCAGCCGGCTCAATAACATCGTTAACAGGTCCATGACGGG
CTCTCCCCGCAGCAGCAGCGAGAGCCACTCACCACTCTACATGCACCCCCCGAAGTGCACGTCCTGCGGC
TCTCAGTCCCCACAGCATGCAGAGATGTGCCTCCACACCGCTGGCCCCACGTTCCCTGAGGAGATGGGAG
AGACCCAGTCTGAGTACTCAGATTCTAGCTGTGAGAACGGGGCCTTCTTCTGCAATGAGTGTGACTGCCG
CTTCTCTGAGGAGGCCTCACTCAAGAGGCACACGCTGCAGACCCACAGTGACAAACCCTACAAGTGTGAC
CGCTGCCAGGCCTCCTTCCGCTACAAGGGCAACCTCGCCAGCCACAAGACCGTCCATACCGGTGAGAAAC
CCTATCGTTGCAACATCTGTGGGGCCCAGTTCAACCGGCCAGCCAACCTGAAAACCCACACTCGAATTCA
CTCTGGAGAGAAGCCCTACAAATGCGAAACCTGCGGAGCCAGATTTGTACAGGTGGCCCACCTCCGTGCC
CATGTGCTTATCCACACTGGTGAGAAGCCCTATCCCTGTGAAATCTGTGGCACCCGTTTCCGGCACCTTC
AGACTCTGAAGAGCCACCTGCGAATCCACACAGGAGAGAAACCTTACCATTGTGAGAAGTGTAACCTGCA
TTTCCGTCACAAAAGCCAGCTGCGACTTCACTTGCGCCAGAAGCATGGCGCCATCACCAACACCAAGGTG
CAATACCGCGTGTCAGCCACTGACCTGCCTCCGGAGCTCCCCAAAGCCTGCGTTTAAACGAATTCGGGCT
CGGTACCCGGGGATCCTCTAGAGTCGACCTGCAGGCATGCAAGCTGATCCGGCTGCTAACAAAGCCCGAA
AGGAAGCTGAGTTGGCTGCTGCCACCGCTGAGCAATAACTAGCATAACCCCTTGGGGAAACACCTAGGCT
CTCGTACGAAGTCAGCTGATAACGTCGACGTATTGCGGCCGCGGATCATAATCAGCCATACCACATTTGT
AGAGGTTTTACTTGCTTTAAAAAACCTCCCACACCTCCCCCTGAACCTGAAACATAAAATGAATGCAATT
GTTGTTGTTAACTTGTTTATTGCAGCTTATAATGGTTACAAATAAAGCAATAGCATCACAAATTTCACAA
ATAAAGCATTTTTTTCACTGCCGACGTCACGCGTCTTGCGCAGCACCATGGCCTGAAATAACCTCTGAAA
GAGGAACTTGGTTAGGTACCTTCTGAGGCGGAAAGAACCAGCTGTGGAATGTGTGTCAGTTAGGGTGTGG
AAAGTCCCCAGGCTCCCCAGCAGGCAGAAGTATGCAAAGCATGCATCTCAATTAGTCAGCAACCAGGTGT
GGAAAGTCCCCAGGCTCCCCAGCAGGCAGAAGTATGCAAAGCATGCATCTCAATTAGTCAGCAACCATAG
TCCCGCCCCTAACTCCGCCCATCCCGCCCCTAACTCCGCCCAGTTCCGCCCATTCTCCGCCCCATGGCTG
ACTAATTTTTTTTATTTATGCAGAGGCCGAGGCCGCCTCGGCCTCTGAGCTATTCCAGAAGTAGTGAGGA
GGCTTTTTTGGAGGCCTAGGCTTTTGCAAAAAGCTCGATTCTTCTGACACTAGCGCCACCATGAAGAAGC
CCGAACTCACCGCTACCAGCGTTGAAAAATTTCTCATCGAGAAGTTCGACAGTGTGAGCGACCTGATGCA
GTTGTCGGAGGGCGAAGAGAGCCGAGCCTTCAGCTTCGATGTCGGCGGACGCGGCTATGTACTGCGGGTG
AATAGCTGCGCTGATGGCTTCTACAAAGACCGCTACGTGTACCGCCACTTCGCCAGCGCTGCACTACCCA
TCCCCGAAGTGTTGGACATCGGCGAGTTCAGCGAGAGCCTGACATACTGCATCAGTAGACGCGCCCAAGG
CGTTACTCTCCAAGACCTCCCCGAAACAGAGCTGCCTGCTGTGTTACAGCCTGTCGCCGAAGCTATGGAT
GCTATTGCCGCCGCCGACCTCAGTCAAACCAGCGGCTTCGGCCCATTCGGGCCCCAAGGCATCGGCCAGT
ACACAACCTGGCGGGATTTCATTTGCGCCATTGCTGATCCCCATGTCTACCACTGGCAGACCGTGATGGA
CGACACCGTGTCCGCCAGCGTAGCTCAAGCCCTGGACGAACTGATGCTGTGGGCCGAAGACTGTCCCGAG
GTGCGCCACCTCGTCCATGCCGACTTCGGCAGCAACAACGTCCTGACCGACAACGGCCGCATCACCGCCG
TAATCGACTGGTCCGAAGCTATGTTCGGGGACAGTCAGTACGAGGTGGCCAACATCTTCTTCTGGCGGCC
CTGGCTGGCTTGCATGGAGCAGCAGACTCGCTACTTCGAGCGCCGGCATCCCGAGCTGGCCGGCAGCCCT
CGTCTGCGAGCCTACATGCTGCGCATCGGCCTGGATCAGCTCTACCAGAGCCTCGTGGACGGCAACTTCG
ACGATGCTGCCTGGGCTCAAGGCCGCTGCGATGCCATCGTCCGCAGCGGGGCCGGCACCGTCGGTCGCAC
ACAAATCGCTCGCCGGAGCGCAGCCGTATGGACCGACGGCTGCGTCGAGGTGCTGGCCGACAGCGGCAAC
CGCCGGCCCAGTACACGACCGCGCGCTAAGGAGGTAGGTCGAGTTTAGACTCTAGCCATCACGATGGCCG
CAATAAAATATCTTTATTTTCATTACATCTGTGTGTTGGTTTTTTGTGTGACGATTCCGGACATCAGCGC
TAGCGGAGTGTATACTGGCTTACTATGTTGGCACTGATGAGGGTGTCAGTGAAGTGCTTCATGTGGCAGG
AGAAAAAAGGCTGCACCGGTGCGTCAGCAGAATATGTGATACAGGATATATTCCGCTTCCTCGCTCACTG
ACTCGCTACGCTCGGTCGTTCGACTGCGGCGAGCGGAAATGGCTTACGAACGGGGCGGAGATTTCCTGGA
AGATGCCAGGAAGATACTTAACAGGGAAGTGAGAGGGCCGCGGCAAAGCCGTTTTTCCATAGGCTCCGCC
CCCCTGACAAGCATCACGAAATCTGACGCTCAAATCAGTGGTGGCGAAACCCGACAGGACTATAAAGATA
CCAGGCGTTTCCCCCTGGCGGCTCCCTCGTGCGCTCTCCTGTTCCTGCCTTTCGGTTTACCGGTGTCATT
CCGCTGTTATGGCCGCGTTTGTCTCATTCCACGCCTGACACTCAGTTCCGGGTAGGCAGTTCGCTCCAAG
CTGGACTGTATGCACGAACCCCCCGTTCAGTCCGACCGCTGCGCCTTATCCGGTAACTATCGTCTTGAGT
CCAACCCGGAAAGACATGCAAAAGCACCACTGGCAGCAGCCACTGGTAATTGATTTAGAGGAGTTAGTCT
TGAAGTCATGCGCCGGTTAAGGCTAAACTGAAAGGACAAGTTTTGGTGACTGCGCTCCTCCAAGCCAGTT
ACCTCGGTTCAAAGAGTTGGTAGCTCAGAGAACCTTCGAAAAACCGCCCTGCAAGGCGGTTTTTTCGTTT
TCAGAGCAAGAGATTACGCGCAGACCAAAACGATCTCAAGAAGATCATCTTATTAATCAGATAAAATATT
TCTAGATTTCAGTGCAATTTATCTCTTCAAATGTAGCACCTGAAGTCAGCCCCATACGATATAAGTTGTA
ATTCTCATGTTTGACATGTTCTTTCCTGCGTTATCCCCTGATTCTGTGGATAACCGTATTACCGCCTTTG
AGTGAGCTGATACCGGTTGGGCGTCGCTTGGTCGGTCATTTCGAATCAGAAGAACTCGTCAAGAAGGCGA
TAGAAGGCGATGCGCTGCGAATCGGGAGCGGCGATACCGTAAAGCACGAGGAAGCGGTCAGCCCATTCGC
CGCCAAGCTCTTCAGCAATATCACGGGTAGCCAACGCTATGTCCTGATAGCGGTCCGCCACACCCAGCCG
GCCACAGTCGATGAATCCAGAAAAGCGGCCATTTTCCACCATGATATTCGGCAAGCAGGCATCGCCATGG
GTCACGACGAGATCCTCGCCGTCGGGCATGCGCGCCTTGAGCCTGGCGAACAGTTCGGCTGGCGCGAGCC
CCTGATGCTCTTCGTCCAGATCATCCTGATCGACAAGACCGGCTTCCATCCGAGTACGTGCTCGCTCGAT
GCGATGTTTCGCTTGGTGGTCGAATGGGCAGGTAGCCGGATCAAGCGTATGCAGCCGCCGCATTGCATCA
GCCATGATGGATACTTTCTCGGCAGGAGCAAGGTGAGATGACAGGAGATCCTGCCCCGGCACTTCGCCCA
ATAGCAGCCAGTCCCTTCCCGCTTCAGTGACAACGTCGAGCACAGCTGCGCAAGGAACGCCCGTCGTGGC
CAGCCACGATAGCCGCGCTGCCTCGTCCTGCAGTTCATTCAGGGCACCGGACAGGTCGGTCTTGACAAAA
AGAACCGGGCGCCCCTGCGCTGACAGCCGGAACACGGCGGCATCAGAGCAGCCGATTGTCTGTTGTGCCC
AGTCATAGCCGAATAGCCTCTCCACCCAAGCGGCCGGAGAACCTGCGTGCAATCCATCTTGTTCAATCAT
GATCTGCCTCCTGGGTTTAGTTCCTCACCTTGTCGTATTATACTATGCCGATATACTATGCCGATGATTA
ATTGTCAACAGTATTAGAATTCGATTTGACCTCCCACCGTACACGCCTACCGCCCATTTGCGTCAACGGG
GCGGGGTTATTACGACATTTTGGAAAGTCCCGTTGATTTTGGTGCCAAAACAAACTCCCATTGACGTCAA
TGGGGTGGAGACTTGGAAATCCCCGTGAGTCAAACCGCTATCCACGCCCATTGGTGTACTGCCAAAACCG
CATCACCATGGTAATAGCGATGACTAATACGTAGATGTACTGCCAAGTAGGAAAGTCCCGTAAGGTCATG
TACTGGGCATAATGCCAGGCGGGCCATTTACCGTCATTGACGTCAATAGGGGGCGGACTTGGCATATGAT
ACACTTGATGTACTGCCAAGTGGGCAGTTTACCGTAAATACTCCACCCATTGACGTCAATGGAAAGTCCC
TATTGGCGTTACTATGGGAACATACGTCATTATTGACGTCAATGGGCGGGGGTCGTTGGGCGGTCAGCCA
GGCGGGCCATTTACCGTAAGTTATGTAACGCGGAACTCCATATATGGGCTATGAACTAATGACCCCGTAA
TTGATTACTATTAATAACTAGTGGCGCGCC
Features (pLannotate 1.2.2; 19 found; start..end, strand, type, name):
      2..24      +  promoter       minimal CMV promoter (fragment): human cytomegalovirus (CMV) immediate early promoter
     50..68      +  promoter       SP6 promoter: promoter for bacteriophage SP6 RNA polymerase
    107..580     +  CDS            Nluc (fragment): NanoLuc® luciferase human codon-optimized
    638..2755    +  CDS            BCL6 (sequence partly withheld): BCL6_HUMAN - Also known as BCL5, LAZ3, ZBTB27, ZNF51. Experimental evidence at protein level: Swiss-Prot protein existence level 1. Transcriptional repressor mainly required for germinal center (GC) formation and antibody affinity maturation which has different mechanisms of action specific to the lineage and biological functions. Forms complexes with different corepressors and histone deacetylases to repress the transcriptional expression of different subsets of target genes. Represses its target genes by binding directly to the DNA sequence 5'-TTCCTAGAA-3' (BCL6-binding site) or indirectly b
   2764..2819    +  misc_feature   MCS: pUC18/19 multiple cloning site
   2826..2875    +  CDS            SET1 (fragment): solubility-enhancement tag derived from T7 phage gene 10B
   2883..2901    +  terminator     T7 terminator (fragment): transcription terminator for bacteriophage T7 RNA polymerase
   2958..3041    +  CDS            large T antigen (fragment): large T antigen from SV40 (simian virus 40)
   3064..3145    +  polyA_signal   SV40 poly(A) signal: SV40 polyadenylation signal
   3217..3574    +  promoter       SV40 promoter: SV40 enhancer and early promoter
   3605..4627    +  CDS            hph: KHYB_ECOLX - Experimental evidence at protein level: Swiss-Prot protein existence level 1. The aminoglycoside phosphotransferases achieve inactivation of their antibiotic substrates by phosphorylation. Only phosphorylates hygromycin and closely related compounds such as demethyl analogs and destomycin. From Escherichia coli.
   4666..4714    +  polyA_signal   poly(A) signal: synthetic polyadenylation signal
   4730..4756    +  misc_feature   bom (fragment): basis of mobility region from pBR322
   4855..4910    -  rep_origin     RSF ori (fragment): Plasmids containing the RSF 1030 origin of replication can be propagated in E. coli cells that contain additional plasmids with compatible origins.
   4998..5543    -  rep_origin     p15A ori: Plasmids containing the medium-copy-number p15A origin of replication can be propagated in E. coli cells that contain a second plasmid with the ColE1 origin.
   5763..6554    -  CDS            neo: KKA2_KLEPN - Also known as kan, nptII. Experimental evidence at protein level: Swiss-Prot protein existence level 1. Resistance to kanamycin, neomycin, paromomycin, ribostamycin, butirosin and gentamicin B. From Klebsiella pneumoniae.
   6586..6633    -  promoter       EM7 promoter: synthetic bacterial promoter&nbsp
   6652..6839    -  promoter       CMV promoter (fragment): human cytomegalovirus (CMV) immediate early promoter
   6841..7206    -  enhancer       CMV enhancer: human cytomegalovirus immediate early enhancer
