[The description below was written by a language model from this plasmid's Addgene catalogue record and pLannotate feature annotations shown in this document.]
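Description:
LgBiT-BCL6 Vector is a mammalian expression plasmid built on the pFN217K LgBiT CMV-Hyg Flexi Vector backbone, designed to produce human BCL6 fused at its N terminus to LgBiT, the large subunit of the split NanoLuc (NanoBiT) luciferase. In the 7,214 nt sequenced record, the annotation software labels LgBiT as a partial NanoLuc coding sequence, consistent with LgBiT being a truncated luciferase derivative. It lies directly upstream of the full-length, unmutated BCL6 open reading frame, which encodes a transcriptional repressor involved in germinal centre formation. The catalogue gives CMV as the promoter. CMV enhancer and promoter elements are annotated near the plasmid's numbering junction, although the table lists the larger pieces on the minus strand, so their exact arrangement relative to the fusion cannot be confirmed from the annotation alone. An SP6 promoter sits just upstream of the fusion and could support in vitro transcription. An SV40 polyadenylation signal follows the insert, along with short residual polylinker and T7 terminator fragments.

A separate cassette, consisting of the SV40 enhancer/early promoter, the hph hygromycin phosphotransferase gene and a synthetic poly(A) signal, allows hygromycin selection of stably transfected mammalian cells. In E. coli the plasmid is selected with kanamycin through a neo/nptII gene driven by the bacterial EM7 promoter. The replication origin is annotated as p15A-type with a small RSF fragment, whereas the catalogue lists the plasmid as high copy, so the origin call may be an imprecise match.

The record states only expression of the fusion protein as the purpose. LgBiT fusions of this kind are generally paired with a partner carrying the complementary small peptide, so that luminescence reports protein interaction or proximity in cells.
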