Addgene plasmid #237112: LgBiT-BCL6 Vector
Purpose: Express LgBiT-BCL6 Fusion Protein in Mammalian Cells under a CMV promoter
Depositing lab: Promega Corporation.
Backbone
  Vector backbone: pFN217K LgBiT CMV-Hyg Flexi Vector
  Vector type: Mammalian Expression
  Selectable markers: Hygromycin
Growth in bacteria
  Bacterial resistance: Kanamycin, 50 μg/mL
  Growth temperature: 37°C
  Growth strain: DH5alpha
  Copy number: High Copy
Gene/Insert
  Gene/Insert name: BCL6
  Species: H. sapiens (human)
  Mutation: None
  Entrez Gene: BCL6 (a.k.a. BCL5, BCL6A, LAZ3, ZBTB27, ZNF51)
  Promoter: CMV
  Tag / fusion protein: LgBiT (N terminal on backbone)
  Cloning method: Other
Terms and licenses: Academic/Nonprofit Terms; Industry Terms
How to cite: LgBiT-BCL6 Vector was a gift from Promega Corporation (Addgene plasmid # 237112 ; http://n2t.net/addgene:237112 ; RRID:Addgene_237112)
